Addgene plasmid #76777: SYK gRNA (BRDN0001146072)
Purpose: 3rd generation lentiviral gRNA plasmid targeting human SYK
Depositing lab: John Doench & David Root. Depositing organization: Broad Institute. Publication: Optimized sgRNA design to maximize activity and minimize off-target effects of CRISPR-Cas9. Doench JG, Fusi N, Sullender M, Hegde M, Vaimberg EW, Donovan KF, Smith I, Tothova Z, Wilen C, Orchard R, Virgin HW, Listgarten J, Root DE. Nat Biotechnol. 2016 Jan 18. doi: 10.1038/nbt.3437. PubMed 26780180.
Backbone
  Vector backbone: lentiGuide-Puro
  Backbone manufacturer: Zhang Lab (Addgene plasmid # 52963)
  Vector type: Mammalian Expression, Lentiviral, CRISPR
  Selectable markers: Puromycin
Growth in bacteria
  Bacterial resistance: Ampicillin, 100 μg/mL
  Growth temperature: 37°C
  Growth strain: DH5alpha
  Copy number: High Copy
Gene/Insert
  Gene/Insert name: SYK (alt names: SYK; NM_001135052.3)
  gRNA/shRNA sequence: GGTGTACGAGAGCCCCTACG
  Species: H. sapiens (human)
  Entrez Gene: SYK (a.k.a. IMD82, p72-Syk)
  Promoter: hU6
  Cloning method: Unknown
  Sequencing primers: 5′ U6-F; 3′ pS2-R
Terms and licenses: Academic/Nonprofit Terms; Industry Terms: Not Available to Industry
Depositor comments: The gRNA was designed to target the following Genbank reference sequence(s): NM_001135052.3,NM_001174167.2,NM_001174168.2,NM_003177.6. Note that this plasmid does NOT contain Cas9. It should be used in conjunction with lentiCas9-Blast (Addgene #52962) or otherwise with cell lines already expressing Cas9. Browse the full kinome gRNA library at http://www.addgene.org/pooled-library/broadgpp-human-kinome/ or visit http://www.broadinstitute.org/rnai/public/ for detailed protocols and information.
How to cite: SYK gRNA (BRDN0001146072) was a gift from John Doench & David Root (Addgene plasmid # 76777 ; http://n2t.net/addgene:76777 ; RRID:Addgene_76777)
