[The description below was written by a language model from this plasmid's Addgene catalogue record and pLannotate feature annotations shown in this document.]
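Description:
SYK gRNA (BRDN0001146072) is a third-generation lentiviral guide RNA plasmid built on the lentiGuide-Puro backbone, carrying a single sgRNA directed against human SYK, which encodes the spleen tyrosine kinase. It is propagated in E. coli as a high-copy plasmid through a ColE1/pUC-type origin with ampicillin selection from the β-lactamase gene. The backbone also retains an f1 origin, an SV40 origin and poly(A) signal, and remnants of lac and T7/T3 cloning elements.

The lentiviral transfer cassette begins with an RSV promoter fused to a truncated HIV-1 5' LTR, which makes genomic RNA production in packaging cells independent of Tat. This is followed by the Ψ packaging signal with a partial gag sequence, the Rev response element for nuclear export, and a cPPT/CTS element. The cassette ends in a ΔU3 self-inactivating 3' LTR. Within this unit, a human U6 RNA polymerase III promoter drives the SYK-specific spacer, which is fused to the Streptococcus pyogenes Cas9 guide scaffold. A separate EF-1α core promoter with its intron A expresses puromycin N-acetyltransferase, so transduced mammalian cells can be selected with puromycin. A WPRE downstream enhances transcript expression.

The guide was designed against several SYK reference transcripts, and the construct belongs to a human kinome gRNA collection. The plasmid does not encode Cas9, so it is meant to be used with a separate Cas9 lentiviral vector or in cells that already express Cas9. In that setting it is typically used for knockout of SYK by stable lentiviral delivery.
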