Features (pLannotate 1.2.2; 29 found; start..end, strand, type, name):
     14..80      +  CDS            small t antigen (fragment): SV40 (simian virus 40) small t antigen
    106..317     +  promoter       EF-1α core promoter: core promoter for human elongation factor EF-1α
    318..1256    +  intron         EF-1α intron A: intron upstream of the start codon of human EF-1α
   1278..1877    +  CDS            PuroR (fragment): puromycin N-acetyltransferase; pac from Streptomyces; confers resistance to puromycin
   1893..2481    +  misc_feature   WPRE: woodchuck hepatitis virus posttranscriptional regulatory element
   2532..2551    +  misc_feature   cPPT/CTS (fragment): central polypurine tract and central termination sequence of HIV-1
   2553..2786    +  LTR            3' LTR (ΔU3): self-inactivating 3' long terminal repeat (LTR) from HIV-1
   2864..2985    +  polyA_signal   SV40 poly(A) signal: SV40 polyadenylation signal
   3025..3160    +  rep_origin     SV40 ori: SV40 origin of replication
   3181..3199    -  promoter       T7 promoter: promoter for bacteriophage T7 RNA polymerase
   3207..3362    +  CDS            lacZα (fragment): LacZα fragment of β-galactosidase; lacZ fragment
   3367..3795    +  rep_origin     f1 ori (sequence partly withheld): f1 bacteriophage origin of replication; arrow indicates direction of (+) strand synthesis
   3848..3952    +  promoter       AmpR promoter: bla
   3953..4813    +  CDS            AmpR: β-lactamase; bla; confers resistance to ampicillin, carbenicillin, and related antibiotics
   4984..5572    +  rep_origin     ori: high-copy-number ColE1/pMB1/pBR322/pUC origin of replication
   5755..5847    +  CDS            lacI (fragment): lac repressor; lacI; The lac repressor binds to the lac operator to inhibit transcription in E. coli. This inhibition can be relieved by adding lactose or isopropyl-β-D-thiogalactopyranoside (IPTG).
   5860..5881    +  protein_bind   CAP binding site: CAP binding activates transcription in the presence of cAMP. E. coli catabolite activator protein
   5896..5926    +  promoter       lac promoter: promoter for the E. coli lac operon
   5934..5950    +  protein_bind   lac operator: The lac repressor binds to the lac operator to inhibit transcription in E. coli. This inhibition can be relieved by adding lactose or isopropyl-β-D-thiogalactopyranoside (IPTG). lac repressor encoded by lacI
   5995..6013    +  promoter       T3 promoter: promoter for bacteriophage T3 RNA polymerase
   6041..6267    +  promoter       RSV promoter: Rous sarcoma virus enhancer/promoter
   6268..6448    +  LTR            5' LTR (truncated): truncated 5' long terminal repeat (LTR) from HIV-1
   6495..6620    +  misc_feature   HIV-1 Ψ: packaging signal of human immunodeficiency virus type 1
   6604..6967    +  CDS            HIV-1 gag (fragment): gag protein from human immunodeficiency virus 1; gag
   7113..7346    +  misc_feature   RRE: The Rev response element (RRE) of HIV-1 allows for Rev-dependent mRNA export from the nucleus to the cytoplasm.
   7723..7749    +  CDS            Rev (fragment): human immunodeficiency virus 1 (HIV-1) Rev protein; rev; enhances nuclear export of unspliced and incompletely spliced viral mRNAs
   7753..7993    +  promoter       U6 promoter: RNA polymerase III promoter for human U6 snRNA
   8023..8098    +  misc_RNA       gRNA scaffold: guide RNA scaffold for the Streptococcus pyogenes CRISPR/Cas9 system
   8154..8271    +  misc_feature   cPPT/CTS: central polypurine tract and central termination sequence of HIV-1
>Addgene plasmid #76777 | SYK gRNA (BRDN0001146072) | addgene full sequence | sequence record 186486 | Addgene Assembled Sequence
CCCGGGTGCAAAGATGGATAAAGTTTTAAACAGAGAGGAATCTTTGCAGCTAATGGACCTTCTAGGTCTT
GAAAGGAGTGGGAATTGGCTCCGGTGCCCGTCAGTGGGCAGAGCGCACATCGCCCACAGTCCCCGAGAAG
TTGGGGGGAGGGGTCGGCAATTGATCCGGTGCCTAGAGAAGGTGGCGCGGGGTAAACTGGGAAAGTGATG
TCGTGTACTGGCTCCGCCTTTTTCCCGAGGGTGGGGGAGAACCGTATATAAGTGCAGTAGTCGCCGTGAA
CGTTCTTTTTCGCAACGGGTTTGCCGCCAGAACACAGGTAAGTGCCGTGTGTGGTTCCCGCGGGCCTGGC
CTCTTTACGGGTTATGGCCCTTGCGTGCCTTGAATTACTTCCACCTGGCTGCAGTACGTGATTCTTGATC
CCGAGCTTCGGGTTGGAAGTGGGTGGGAGAGTTCGAGGCCTTGCGCTTAAGGAGCCCCTTCGCCTCGTGC
TTGAGTTGAGGCCTGGCCTGGGCGCTGGGGCCGCCGCGTGCGAATCTGGTGGCACCTTCGCGCCTGTCTC
GCTGCTTTCGATAAGTCTCTAGCCATTTAAAATTTTTGATGACCTGCTGCGACGCTTTTTTTCTGGCAAG
ATAGTCTTGTAAATGCGGGCCAAGATCTGCACACTGGTATTTCGGTTTTTGGGGCCGCGGGCGGCGACGG
GGCCCGTGCGTCCCAGCGCACATGTTCGGCGAGGCGGGGCCTGCGAGCGCGGCCACCGAGAATCGGACGG
GGGTAGTCTCAAGCTGGCCGGCCTGCTCTGGTGCCTGGCCTCGCGCCGCCGTGTATCGCCCCGCCCTGGG
CGGCAAGGCTGGCCCGGTCGGCACCAGTTGCGTGAGCGGAAAGATGGCCGCTTCCCGGCCCTGCTGCAGG
GAGCTCAAAATGGAGGACGCGGCGCTCGGGAGAGCGGGCGGGTGAGTCACCCACACAAAGGAAAAGGGCC
TTTCCGTCCTCAGCCGTCGCTTCATGTGACTCCACGGAGTACCGGGCGCCGTCCAGGCACCTCGATTAGT
TCTCGAGCTTTTGGAGTACGTCGTCTTTAGGTTGGGGGGAGGGGTTTTATGCGATGGAGTTTCCCCACAC
TGAGTGGGTGGAGACTGAAGTTAGGCCAGCTTGGCACTTGATGTAATTCTCCTTGGAATTTGCCCTTTTT
GAGTTTGGATCTTGGTTCATTCTCAAGCCTCAGACAGTGGTTCAAAGTTTTTTTCTTCCATTTCAGGTGT
CGTGACGTACGGCCACCATGACCGAGTACAAGCCCACGGTGCGCCTCGCCACCCGCGACGACGTCCCCAG
GGCCGTACGCACCCTCGCCGCCGCGTTCGCCGACTACCCCGCCACGCGCCACACCGTCGATCCGGACCGC
CACATCGAGCGGGTCACCGAGCTGCAAGAACTCTTCCTCACGCGCGTCGGGCTCGACATCGGCAAGGTGT
GGGTCGCGGACGACGGCGCCGCCGTGGCGGTCTGGACCACGCCGGAGAGCGTCGAAGCGGGGGCGGTGTT
CGCCGAGATCGGCCCGCGCATGGCCGAGTTGAGCGGTTCCCGGCTGGCCGCGCAGCAACAGATGGAAGGC
CTCCTGGCGCCGCACCGGCCCAAGGAGCCCGCGTGGTTCCTGGCCACCGTCGGAGTCTCGCCCGACCACC
AGGGCAAGGGTCTGGGCAGCGCCGTCGTGCTCCCCGGAGTGGAGGCGGCCGAGCGCGCCGGGGTGCCCGC
CTTCCTGGAGACCTCCGCGCCCCGCAACCTCCCCTTCTACGAGCGGCTCGGCTTCACCGTCACCGCCGAC
GTCGAGGTGCCCGAAGGACCGCGCACCTGGTGCATGACCCGCAAGCCCGGTGCCTGAACGCGTTAAGTCG
ACAATCAACCTCTGGATTACAAAATTTGTGAAAGATTGACTGGTATTCTTAACTATGTTGCTCCTTTTAC
GCTATGTGGATACGCTGCTTTAATGCCTTTGTATCATGCTATTGCTTCCCGTATGGCTTTCATTTTCTCC
TCCTTGTATAAATCCTGGTTGCTGTCTCTTTATGAGGAGTTGTGGCCCGTTGTCAGGCAACGTGGCGTGG
TGTGCACTGTGTTTGCTGACGCAACCCCCACTGGTTGGGGCATTGCCACCACCTGTCAGCTCCTTTCCGG
GACTTTCGCTTTCCCCCTCCCTATTGCCACGGCGGAACTCATCGCCGCCTGCCTTGCCCGCTGCTGGACA
GGGGCTCGGCTGTTGGGCACTGACAATTCCGTGGTGTTGTCGGGGAAATCATCGTCCTTTCCTTGGCTGC
TCGCCTGTGTTGCCACCTGGATTCTGCGCGGGACGTCCTTCTGCTACGTCCCTTCGGCCCTCAATCCAGC
GGACCTTCCTTCCCGCGGCCTGCTGCCGGCTCTGCGGCCTCTTCCGCGTCTTCGCCTTCGCCCTCAGACG
AGTCGGATCTCCCTTTGGGCCGCCTCCCCGCGTCGACTTTAAGACCAATGACTTACAAGGCAGCTGTAGA
TCTTAGCCACTTTTTAAAAGAAAAGGGGGGACTGGAAGGGCTAATTCACTCCCAACGAAGACAAGATCTG
CTTTTTGCTTGTACTGGGTCTCTCTGGTTAGACCAGATCTGAGCCTGGGAGCTCTCTGGCTAACTAGGGA
ACCCACTGCTTAAGCCTCAATAAAGCTTGCCTTGAGTGCTTCAAGTAGTGTGTGCCCGTCTGTTGTGTGA
CTCTGGTAACTAGAGATCCCTCAGACCCTTTTAGTCAGTGTGGAAAATCTCTAGCAGTACGTATAGTAGT
TCATGTCATCTTATTATTCAGTATTTATAACTTGCAAAGAAATGAATATCAGAGAGTGAGAGGAACTTGT
TTATTGCAGCTTATAATGGTTACAAATAAAGCAATAGCATCACAAATTTCACAAATAAAGCATTTTTTTC
ACTGCATTCTAGTTGTGGTTTGTCCAAACTCATCAATGTATCTTATCATGTCTGGCTCTAGCTATCCCGC
CCCTAACTCCGCCCATCCCGCCCCTAACTCCGCCCAGTTCCGCCCATTCTCCGCCCCATGGCTGACTAAT
TTTTTTTATTTATGCAGAGGCCGAGGCCGCCTCGGCCTCTGAGCTATTCCAGAAGTAGTGAGGAGGCTTT
TTTGGAGGCCTAGGGACGTACCCAATTCGCCCTATAGTGAGTCGTATTACGCGCGCTCACTGGCCGTCGT
TTTACAACGTCGTGACTGGGAAAACCCTGGCGTTACCCAACTTAATCGCCTTGCAGCACATCCCCCTTTC
GCCAGCTGGCGTAATAGCGAAGAGGCCCGCACCGATCGCCCTTCCCAACAGTTGCGCAGCCTGAATGGCG
AATGGG
[124 nt withheld, positions 3367-3490]
C
[91 nt withheld, positions 3492-3582]
A
[49 nt withheld, positions 3584-3632]
CCTTTGACGTTGGAGTCCACGTTCTTT
[37 nt withheld, positions 3660-3696]
ACCCTATCTCGGTCTATTCTTTTGATTTATAAGGGATTTTGCCGATTTCGGCCTATTGGTTAAAAAATGA
GCTGATTTAACAAAAATTTAACGCGAATTTTAACAAAATATTAACGCTTACAATTTAGGTGGCACTTTTC
GGGGAAATGTGCGCGGAACCCCTATTTGTTTATTTTTCTAAATACATTCAAATATGTATCCGCTCATGAG
ACAATAACCCTGATAAATGCTTCAATAATATTGAAAAAGGAAGAGTATGAGTATTCAACATTTCCGTGTC
GCCCTTATTCCCTTTTTTGCGGCATTTTGCCTTCCTGTTTTTGCTCACCCAGAAACGCTGGTGAAAGTAA
AAGATGCTGAAGATCAGTTGGGTGCACGAGTGGGTTACATCGAACTGGATCTCAACAGCGGTAAGATCCT
TGAGAGTTTTCGCCCCGAAGAACGTTTTCCAATGATGAGCACTTTTAAAGTTCTGCTATGTGGCGCGGTA
TTATCCCGTATTGACGCCGGGCAAGAGCAACTCGGTCGCCGCATACACTATTCTCAGAATGACTTGGTTG
AGTACTCACCAGTCACAGAAAAGCATCTTACGGATGGCATGACAGTAAGAGAATTATGCAGTGCTGCCAT
AACCATGAGTGATAACACTGCGGCCAACTTACTTCTGACAACGATCGGAGGACCGAAGGAGCTAACCGCT
TTTTTGCACAACATGGGGGATCATGTAACTCGCCTTGATCGTTGGGAACCGGAGCTGAATGAAGCCATAC
CAAACGACGAGCGTGACACCACGATGCCTGTAGCAATGGCAACAACGTTGCGCAAACTATTAACTGGCGA
ACTACTTACTCTAGCTTCCCGGCAACAATTAATAGACTGGATGGAGGCGGATAAAGTTGCAGGACCACTT
CTGCGCTCGGCCCTTCCGGCTGGCTGGTTTATTGCTGATAAATCTGGAGCCGGTGAGCGTGGGTCTCGCG
GTATCATTGCAGCACTGGGGCCAGATGGTAAGCCCTCCCGTATCGTAGTTATCTACACGACGGGGAGTCA
GGCAACTATGGATGAACGAAATAGACAGATCGCTGAGATAGGTGCCTCACTGATTAAGCATTGGTAACTG
TCAGACCAAGTTTACTCATATATACTTTAGATTGATTTAAAACTTCATTTTTAATTTAAAAGGATCTAGG
TGAAGATCCTTTTTGATAATCTCATGACCAAAATCCCTTAACGTGAGTTTTCGTTCCACTGAGCGTCAGA
CCCCGTAGAAAAGATCAAAGGATCTTCTTGAGATCCTTTTTTTCTGCGCGTAATCTGCTGCTTGCAAACA
AAAAAACCACCGCTACCAGCGGTGGTTTGTTTGCCGGATCAAGAGCTACCAACTCTTTTTCCGAAGGTAA
CTGGCTTCAGCAGAGCGCAGATACCAAATACTGTTCTTCTAGTGTAGCCGTAGTTAGGCCACCACTTCAA
GAACTCTGTAGCACCGCCTACATACCTCGCTCTGCTAATCCTGTTACCAGTGGCTGCTGCCAGTGGCGAT
AAGTCGTGTCTTACCGGGTTGGACTCAAGACGATAGTTACCGGATAAGGCGCAGCGGTCGGGCTGAACGG
GGGGTTCGTGCACACAGCCCAGCTTGGAGCGAACGACCTACACCGAACTGAGATACCTACAGCGTGAGCT
ATGAGAAAGCGCCACGCTTCCCGAAGGGAGAAAGGCGGACAGGTATCCGGTAAGCGGCAGGGTCGGAACA
GGAGAGCGCACGAGGGAGCTTCCAGGGGGAAACGCCTGGTATCTTTATAGTCCTGTCGGGTTTCGCCACC
TCTGACTTGAGCGTCGATTTTTGTGATGCTCGTCAGGGGGGCGGAGCCTATGGAAAAACGCCAGCAACGC
GGCCTTTTTACGGTTCCTGGCCTTTTGCTGGCCTTTTGCTCACATGTTCTTTCCTGCGTTATCCCCTGAT
TCTGTGGATAACCGTATTACCGCCTTTGAGTGAGCTGATACCGCTCGCCGCAGCCGAACGACCGAGCGCA
GCGAGTCAGTGAGCGAGGAAGCGGAAGAGCGCCCAATACGCAAACCGCCTCTCCCCGCGCGTTGGCCGAT
TCATTAATGCAGCTGGCACGACAGGTTTCCCGACTGGAAAGCGGGCAGTGAGCGCAACGCAATTAATGTG
AGTTAGCTCACTCATTAGGCACCCCAGGCTTTACACTTTATGCTTCCGGCTCGTATGTTGTGTGGAATTG
TGAGCGGATAACAATTTCACACAGGAAACAGCTATGACCATGATTACGCCAAGCGCGCAATTAACCCTCA
CTAAAGGGAACAAAAGCTGGAGCTGCAAGCTTAATGTAGTCTTATGCAATACTCTTGTAGTCTTGCAACA
TGGTAACGATGAGTTAGCAACATGCCTTACAAGGAGAGAAAAAGCACCGTGCATGCCGATTGGTGGAAGT
AAGGTGGTACGATCGTGCCTTATTAGGAAGGCAACAGACGGGTCTGACATGGATTGGACGAACCACTGAA
TTGCCGCATTGCAGAGATATTGTATTTAAGTGCCTAGCTCGATACATAAACGGGTCTCTCTGGTTAGACC
AGATCTGAGCCTGGGAGCTCTCTGGCTAACTAGGGAACCCACTGCTTAAGCCTCAATAAAGCTTGCCTTG
AGTGCTTCAAGTAGTGTGTGCCCGTCTGTTGTGTGACTCTGGTAACTAGAGATCCCTCAGACCCTTTTAG
TCAGTGTGGAAAATCTCTAGCAGTGGCGCCCGAACAGGGACTTGAAAGCGAAAGGGAAACCAGAGGAGCT
CTCTCGACGCAGGACTCGGCTTGCTGAAGCGCGCACGGCAAGAGGCGAGGGGCGGCGACTGGTGAGTACG
CCAAAAATTTTGACTAGCGGAGGCTAGAAGGAGAGAGATGGGTGCGAGAGCGTCAGTATTAAGCGGGGGA
GAATTAGATCGCGATGGGAAAAAATTCGGTTAAGGCCAGGGGGAAAGAAAAAATATAAATTAAAACATAT
AGTATGGGCAAGCAGGGAGCTAGAACGATTCGCAGTTAATCCTGGCCTGTTAGAAACATCAGAAGGCTGT
AGACAAATACTGGGACAGCTACAACCATCCCTTCAGACAGGATCAGAAGAACTTAGATCATTATATAATA
CAGTAGCAACCCTCTATTGTGTGCATCAAAGGATAGAGATAAAAGACACCAAGGAAGCTTTAGACAAGAT
AGAGGAAGAGCAAAACAAAAGTAAGACCACCGCACAGCAAGCGGCCGCTGATCTTCAGACCTGGAGGAGG
AGATATGAGGGACAATTGGAGAAGTGAATTATATAAATATAAAGTAGTAAAAATTGAACCATTAGGAGTA
GCACCCACCAAGGCAAAGAGAAGAGTGGTGCAGAGAGAAAAAAGAGCAGTGGGAATAGGAGCTTTGTTCC
TTGGGTTCTTGGGAGCAGCAGGAAGCACTATGGGCGCAGCGTCAATGACGCTGACGGTACAGGCCAGACA
ATTATTGTCTGGTATAGTGCAGCAGCAGAACAATTTGCTGAGGGCTATTGAGGCGCAACAGCATCTGTTG
CAACTCACAGTCTGGGGCATCAAGCAGCTCCAGGCAAGAATCCTGGCTGTGGAAAGATACCTAAAGGATC
AACAGCTCCTGGGGATTTGGGGTTGCTCTGGAAAACTCATTTGCACCACTGCTGTGCCTTGGAATGCTAG
TTGGAGTAATAAATCTCTGGAACAGATTTGGAATCACACGACCTGGATGGAGTGGGACAGAGAAATTAAC
AATTACACAAGCTTAATACACTCCTTAATTGAAGAATCGCAAAACCAGCAAGAAAAGAATGAACAAGAAT
TATTGGAATTAGATAAATGGGCAAGTTTGTGGAATTGGTTTAACATAACAAATTGGCTGTGGTATATAAA
ATTATTCATAATGATAGTAGGAGGCTTGGTAGGTTTAAGAATAGTTTTTGCTGTACTTTCTATAGTGAAT
AGAGTTAGGCAGGGATATTCACCATTATCGTTTCAGACCCACCTCCCAACCCCGAGGGGACCCAGAGAGG
GCCTATTTCCCATGATTCCTTCATATTTGCATATACGATACAAGGCTGTTAGAGAGATAATTAGAATTAA
TTTGACTGTAAACACAAAGATATTAGTACAAAATACGTGACGTAGAAAGTAATAATTTCTTGGGTAGTTT
GCAGTTTTAAAATTATGTTTTAAAATGGACTATCATATGCTTACCGTAACTTGAAAGTATTTCGATTTCT
TGGCTTTATATATCTTGTGGAAAGGACGAAACACCGGGTGTACGAGAGCCCCTACGGTTTTAGAGCTAGA
AATAGCAAGTTAAAATAAGGCTAGTCCGTTATCAACTTGAAAAAGTGGCACCGAGTCGGTGCTTTTTTAA
GCTTGGCGTAACTAGATCTTGAGACAAATGGCAGTATTCATCCACAATTTTAAAAGAAAAGGGGGGATTG
GGGGGTACAGTGCAGGGGAAAGAATAGTAGACATAATAGCAACAGACATACAAACTAAAGAATTACAAAA
ACAAATTACAAAAATTCAAAATTTTCGGGTTTATTACAGGGACAGCAGAGATCCACTTTGGCGCCGGCTC
GAGGGGG
