>Addgene plasmid #76777 | SYK gRNA (BRDN0001146072) | depositor partial sequence | sequence record 144237 | Target Sequence
GGTGTACGAGAGCCCCTACG
