>Addgene plasmid #76777 | SYK gRNA (BRDN0001146072) | addgene partial sequence | sequence record 186485 | hU6-F
TAGAAAGTAATAATTTCTTGGGTAGTTTGCAGTTTTAAAATTATGTTTTAAAATGGACTATCATATGCTT
ACCGTAACTTGAAAGTATTTCGATTTCTTGGCTTTATATATCTTGTGGAAAGGACGAAACACCGGGTGTA
CGAGAGCCCCTACGGTTTTAGAGCTAGAAATAGCAAGTTAAAATAAGGCTAGTCCGTTATCAACTTGAAA
AAGTGGCACCGAGTCGGTGCTTTTTTAAGCTTGGCGTAACTAGATCTTGAGACAAATGGCAGTATTCATC
CACAATTTTAAAAGAAAAGGGGGGATTGGGGGGTACAGTGCAGGGGAAAGAATAGTAGACATAATAGCAA
CAGACATACAAACTAAAGAATTACAAAAACAAATTACAAAAATTCAAAATTTTCGGGTTTATTACAGGGA
CAGCAGAGATCCACTTTGGCGCCGGCTCGAGGGGGCCCGGGTGCAAAGATGGATAAAGTTTTAAACAGAG
AGGAATCTTTGCAGCTAATGGACCTTCTAGGTCTTGAAAGGAGTGGGAATTGGCTCCGGTGCCCGTCAGT
GGGCAGAGCG
